Addgene plasmid #81136: pEZ11
Purpose: pACSA_PEZ4_gfp
Depositing lab: Brian Pfleger. Depositing organization: University of Wisconsin, Madison. Publication: Construction of new synthetic biology tools for the control of gene expression in the cyanobacterium Synechococcus sp. strain PCC 7002. Zess EK, Begemann MB, Pfleger BF. Biotechnol Bioeng. 2016 Feb;113(2):424-32. doi: 10.1002/bit.25713. Epub 2015 Sep 3. PubMed 26192329.
Backbone
  Vector backbone: pACSA
  Total vector size (bp): 4865
Growth in bacteria
  Bacterial resistance: Ampicillin, 100 μg/mL
  Growth temperature: 37°C
  Growth strain: DH5alpha
  Copy number: Unknown
Gene/Insert
  Gene/Insert name: GFP
  Promoter: PEZ4
  Cloning method: Gibson Cloning
  Sequencing primers: 5′ GCTTCCGGCTCGTATGTTGTG; 3′ TTGGGTAACGCCAGGGT
Terms and licenses: Academic/Nonprofit Terms; Industry Terms: Not Available to Industry
How to cite: pEZ11 was a gift from Brian Pfleger (Addgene plasmid # 81136 ; http://n2t.net/addgene:81136 ; RRID:Addgene_81136)
