[The description below was written by a language model from this plasmid's Addgene catalogue record and pLannotate feature annotations shown in this document.]
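Description:
pEZ11 is a 4.9 kb ampicillin-selected E. coli plasmid built on the pACSA backbone, carrying a green fluorescent reporter under the control of the synthetic promoter PEZ4 (its stated purpose is simply "pACSA_PEZ4_gfp"). It comes from work developing gene-expression control tools for the cyanobacterium Synechococcus sp. PCC 7002. In E. coli it is maintained by a high-copy ColE1/pUC-type origin and selected through β-lactamase (AmpR) driven by its native bla promoter. An f1 phage origin is also present. Remnants of a standard cloning vector remain, namely a lacZα fragment, a short lacI fragment, the CAP site, lac promoter and lac operator, and flanking T7 and SP6 promoters. These appear to be backbone leftovers rather than functional parts of the reporter cassette.

The catalogue lists the insert as GFP, but automated annotation of the sequenced plasmid matches the reporter open reading frame to mAzamiGreen, so the exact fluorescent protein variant should be checked against the sequence. The coding region is followed by a short fragment annotated as a T7 gene 10B-derived tag and by a T7 terminator. Two tet operator fragments lie just upstream of the reporter on the circular map. This suggests PEZ4 is a TetR-responsive promoter, although the record does not describe its design, and no tetR gene is annotated. Unannotated stretches flank the cassette. The record does not state whether these are homology regions for chromosomal integration in the cyanobacterium, nor how the plasmid is selected or maintained in that host. The insert was assembled by Gibson cloning, and the construct serves as a fluorescence readout for characterising promoter strength and regulation.
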