Features (pLannotate 1.2.2; 17 found; start..end, strand, type, name):
      1..675     +  CDS            mAzamiGreen: mAzamiGreen is a basic (constitutively fluorescent) green fluorescent protein published in 2003, derived from Galaxea fascicularis. It has high acid sensitivity.
    686..735     +  CDS            SET1 (fragment): solubility-enhancement tag derived from T7 phage gene 10B
    743..790     +  terminator     T7 terminator: transcription terminator for bacteriophage T7 RNA polymerase
   1295..1313    -  promoter       T7 promoter: promoter for bacteriophage T7 RNA polymerase
   1316..1473    +  CDS            lacZα (fragment): LacZα fragment of β-galactosidase; lacZ fragment
   1477..1905    +  rep_origin     f1 ori (sequence partly withheld): f1 bacteriophage origin of replication; arrow indicates direction of (+) strand synthesis
   1933..1983    -  misc_feature   bom (fragment): basis of mobility region from pBR322
   2010..2114    +  promoter       AmpR promoter: bla
   2115..2975    +  CDS            AmpR: β-lactamase; bla; confers resistance to ampicillin, carbenicillin, and related antibiotics
   3146..3734    +  rep_origin     ori: high-copy-number ColE1/pMB1/pBR322/pUC origin of replication
   3917..4009    +  CDS            lacI (fragment): lac repressor; lacI; The lac repressor binds to the lac operator to inhibit transcription in E. coli. This inhibition can be relieved by adding lactose or isopropyl-β-D-thiogalactopyranoside (IPTG).
   4022..4043    +  protein_bind   CAP binding site: CAP binding activates transcription in the presence of cAMP. E. coli catabolite activator protein
   4058..4088    +  promoter       lac promoter: promoter for the E. coli lac operon
   4096..4112    +  protein_bind   lac operator: The lac repressor binds to the lac operator to inhibit transcription in E. coli. This inhibition can be relieved by adding lactose or isopropyl-β-D-thiogalactopyranoside (IPTG). lac repressor encoded by lacI
   4154..4172    +  promoter       SP6 promoter: promoter for bacteriophage SP6 RNA polymerase
   4756..4772    +  protein_bind   tet operator (fragment): tetO; bacterial operator O2 for the tetR and tetA genes tetracycline repressor TetR
   4779..4795    +  protein_bind   tet operator (fragment): tetO; bacterial operator O2 for the tetR and tetA genes tetracycline repressor TetR
>Addgene plasmid #81136 | pEZ11 | addgene full sequence | sequence record 162044 | Addgene NGS Result
ATGTCGGTCATCAAGCCCGAAATGAAAATTAAACTGCGCATGGAGGGCGCTGTGAACGGGCACAAGTTCG
TGATCGAAGGTGAAGGCATTGGTAAGCCGTATGAAGGTACTCAAACCCTGGACTTAACGGTTAAAGAAGG
TGCCCCGTTGCCATTTAGCTACGACATCCTGACACCCGCTTTTCAGTATGGCAATCGCGCGTTCACCAAG
TATCCGAAAGATATTCCGGATTATTTCAAGCAGGCATTCCCGGAAGGATACTCATGGGAACGCTCGATGA
CCTACGAAGACCAGGGCATTTGCATTGCCACAAGCGACATCACAATGGAGGGTGATTGCTTTTTTTACAA
AATTCGCTTCGACGGGACAAACTTCCCGCCGAATGGCCCAGTGATGCAGAAAAAGACGCTTAAATGGGAA
CCGTCGACAGAGAAAATGTACGTTCGCGATGGCGTTCTGAAAGGCGATGTTAATATGGCGCTGCTTCTCG
AAGGGGGAGGCCATTACCGTTGTGATTTCAAAACCACATACAAAGCAAAAAAAGATGTTCGTTTGCCGGA
CGCGCATGAAGTCGATCACCGCATTGAGATCCTGTCACATGATAAAGATTACAATAAGGTCCGCCTTTAT
GAGCACGCTGAGGCCCGCTATTCTATGCTGCCCAGCCAAGCTAAATAAGGATCCGGCTGCTAACAAAGCC
CGAAAGGAAGCTGAGTTGGCTGCTGCCACCGCTGAGCAATAACTAGCATAACCCCTTGGGGCCTCTAAAC
GGGTCTTGACGGGTTTTTTGTCTAGAGCGCTCAAGTTGATCGAATGTATGCCCCGGATATGACCTAGGGA
GATTCTTCTAAAGCGAGCAGGGTTTGCCAAGTGGCGATCGCCTCAGGGAACCATAACCAACTTTGTTCGA
GGTGGCGGGGGTTGAGCTGGGAACGATCGAGATCTAGGGCGATCGCCCGGAGTTTTTCGGCTTTCCCTAC
AAGAATTTCCTGGTCAACGTCGGTGGGTTGCCTTTGGGCCAAATCGTACATACTAATCGCCAGGCCCGCA
TAAATCTCCGCCTGGAGGGCTGGGGGGAAATCCTGGGTCGTTGCCGCCGCTAAGGCTTCATACCAACGAT
CATTGGCGGCTTCGTAATCTGCATTGAGGTAATGGACAAAACCCAGGGCCATCAAAATTTCGGGGTCGTT
GGGCTGTTGGGCTAGGGCCATGTCCCAATTGTCTTGCACCGTGGCGATCGCCGTTGCTTGGGTTGGCGAT
GGTGGGACGGCAGCCAAAGTTGTTCAGCATGCGCCCTATAGTGAGTCGTATTACAATTCACTGGCCGTCG
TTTTACAACGTCGTGACTGGGAAAACCCTGGCGTTACCCAACTTAATCGCCTTGCAGCACATCCCCCTTT
CGCCAGCTGGCGTAATAGCGAAGAGGCCCGCACCGATCGCCCTTCCCAACAGTTGCGCAGCCTGAATGGC
GAATGG
[124 nt withheld, positions 1477-1600]
C
[91 nt withheld, positions 1602-1692]
A
[49 nt withheld, positions 1694-1742]
CCTTTGACGTTGGAGTCCACGTTCTTT
[37 nt withheld, positions 1770-1806]
ACCCTATCTCGGTCTATTCTTTTGATTTATAAGGGATTTTGCCGATTTCGGCCTATTGGTTAAAAAATGA
GCTGATTTAACAAAAATTTAACGCGAATTTTAACAAAATATTAACGCTTACAATTTCCTGATGCGGTATT
TTCTCCTTACGCATCTGTGCGGTATTTCACACCGCATCAGGTGGCACTTTTCGGGGAAATGTGCGCGGAA
CCCCTATTTGTTTATTTTTCTAAATACATTCAAATATGTATCCGCTCATGAGACAATAACCCTGATAAAT
GCTTCAATAATATTGAAAAAGGAAGAGTATGAGTATTCAACATTTCCGTGTCGCCCTTATTCCCTTTTTT
GCGGCATTTTGCCTTCCTGTTTTTGCTCACCCAGAAACGCTGGTGAAAGTAAAAGATGCTGAAGATCAGT
TGGGTGCACGAGTGGGTTACATCGAACTGGATCTCAACAGCGGTAAGATCCTTGAGAGTTTTCGCCCCGA
AGAACGTTTTCCAATGATGAGCACTTTTAAAGTTCTGCTATGTGGCGCGGTATTATCCCGTATTGACGCC
GGGCAAGAGCAACTCGGTCGCCGCATACACTATTCTCAGAATGACTTGGTTGAGTACTCACCAGTCACAG
AAAAGCATCTTACGGATGGCATGACAGTAAGAGAATTATGCAGTGCTGCCATAACCATGAGTGATAACAC
TGCGGCCAACTTACTTCTGACAACGATCGGAGGACCGAAGGAGCTAACCGCTTTTTTGCACAACATGGGG
GATCATGTAACTCGCCTTGATCGTTGGGAACCGGAGATGAATGAAGCCATACCAAACGACGAGCGTGACA
CCACGATGCCTGTAGCAATGGCAACAACGTTGCGCAAACTATTAACTGGCGAACTACTTACTCTAGCTTC
CCGGCAACAATTAATAGACTGGATGGAGGCGGATAAAGTTGCAGGACCACTTCTGCGCTCGGCCCTTCCG
GCTGGCTGGTTTATTGCTGATAAATCTGGAGCCGGTGAGCGTGGGTCTCGCGGTATCATTGCAGCACTGG
GGCCAGATGGTAAGCCCTCCCGTATCGTAGTTATCTACACGACGGGGAGTCAGGCAACTATGGATGAACG
AAATAGACAGATCGCTGAGATAGGTGCCTCACTGATTAAGCATTGGTAACTGTCAGACCAAGTTTACTCA
TATATACTTTAGATTGATTTAAAACTTCATTTTTAATTTAAAAGGATCTAGGTGAAGATCCTTTTTGATA
ATCTCATGACCAAAATCCCTTAACGTGAGTTTTCGTTCCACTGAGCGTCAGACCCCGTAGAAAAGATCAA
AGGATCTTCTTGAGATCCTTTTTTTCTGCGCGTAATCTGCTGCTTGCAAACAAAAAAACCACCGCTACCA
GCGGTGGTTTGTTTGCCGGATCAAGAGCTACCAACTCTTTTTCCGAAGGTAACTGGCTTCAGCAGAGCGC
AGATACCAAATACTGTTCTTCTAGTGTAGCCGTAGTTAGGCCACCACTTCAAGAACTCTGTAGCACCGCC
TACATACCTCGCTCTGCTAATCCTGTTACCAGTGGCTGCTGCCAGTGGCGATAAGTCGTGTCTTACCGGG
TTGGACTCAAGACGATAGTTACCGGATAAGGCGCAGCGGTCGGGCTGAACGGGGGGTTCGTGCACACAGC
CCAGCTTGGAGCGAACGACCTACACCGAACTGAGATACCTACAGCGTGAGCTATGAGAAAGCGCCACGCT
TCCCGAAGGGAGAAAGGCGGACAGGTATCCGGTAAGCGGCAGGGTCGGAACAGGAGAGCGCACGAGGGAG
CTTCCAGGGGGAAACGCCTGGTATCTTTATAGTCCTGTCGGGTTTCGCCACCTCTGACTTGAGCGTCGAT
TTTTGTGATGCTCGTCAGGGGGGCGGAGCCTATGGAAAAACGCCAGCAACGCGGCCTTTTTACGGTTCCT
GGCCTTTTGCTGGCCTTTTGCTCACATGTTCTTTCCTGCGTTATCCCCTGATTCTGTGGATAACCGTATT
ACCGCCTTTGAGTGAGCTGATACCGCTCGCCGCAGCCGAACGACCGAGCGCAGCGAGTCAGTGAGCGAGG
AAGCGGAAGAGCGCCCAATACGCAAACCGCCTCTCCCCGCGCGTTGGCCGATTCATTAATGCAGCTGGCA
CGACAGGTTTCCCGACTGGAAAGCGGGCAGTGAGCGCAACGCAATTAATGTGAGTTAGCTCACTCATTAG
GCACCCCAGGCTTTACACTTTATGCTTCCGGCTCGTATGTTGTGTGGAATTGTGAGCGGATAACAATTTC
ACACAGGAAACAGCTATGACCATGATTACGCCAAGCTATTTAGGTGACACTATAGAATACTCAAGCTATG
AGGTGACTGCCGCACTCAATGTTCAACCAGATCTAGTGATTATTTCGGGGTTAGCAGCCGATGCGGGCAA
CCTGGTGAAGCAACTGCGAGAATTAGGTTACAACGGCATTATTGTTGGGGGGAACGGCTTAAATACTTCT
AATATTTTCCCCGTCTGCCAAGCAAAATGTGATGGGGTGTTGGTGGCCCAAGCCTACAGTGCCGAGTTAG
ATAATGAGATTAACCGCGCGTTTCGGGACGCCTATTTTCAACAAAACCAAAAAGAGCCGCCCCAATTTAG
TGCCCAGGCTTTTACGGCGATCCAAGTTTTTGTTGAAGCCCTCAGCAGCCTCGATGAAAAAACGCCCTTA
GAAACTCTTGCTCTACCGGACTTGCGACGACAACTGCGGGACGAAATTTTTGCAGGTACCTACGTCACGC
CTTTGGGTGAAATTTCCTTCACAGAGGAAGGGGAAATTGTCCAGAAGGAATTTTTTGTGGCCCAAATTGA
AATGGATGAATCGGGTCAACAGGGGCGTTTCGCCTTCATTGAAACGAACAAAGGAATTCTTAACAAAAAA
GCAGGAATATCCCTATCAGTGATAGACAGACATCCCTATCAGTGATAGATATAATGTTAACTGTGGGATT
GCAAAAGGAGCTCCCAACTCATAAAGTCAAGTAGGAGATTAATCAT
