>Addgene plasmid #81136 | pEZ11 | addgene partial sequence | sequence record 158740 | T7term 5'-GCTAGTTATTGCTCAGCGG-3'
TGTTAGCAGCCGGATCCTTATTTAGCTTGGCTGGGCAGCATAGAATAGCGGGCCTCAGCGTGCTCATAAA
GGCGGACCTTATTGTAATCTTTATCATGTGACAGGATCTCAATGCGGTGATCGACTTCATGCGCGTCCGG
CAAACGAACATCTTTTTTTGCTTTGTATGTGGTTTTGAAATCACAACGGTAATGGCCTCCCCCTTCGAGA
AGCAGCGCCATATTAACATCGCCTTTCAGAACGCCATCGCGAACGTACATTTTCTCTGTCGACGGTTCCC
ATTTAAGCGTCTTTTTCTGCATCACTGGGCCATTCGGCGGGAAGTTTGTCCCGTCGAAGCGAATTTTGTA
AAAAAAGCAATCACCCTCCATTGTGATGTCGCTTGTGGCAATGCAAATGCCCTGGTCTTCGTAGGTCATC
GAGCGTTCCCATGAGTATCCTTCCGGGAATGCCTGCTTGAAATAATCCGGAATATCTTTCGGATACTTGG
TGAACGCGCGATTGCCATACTGAAAAGCGGGTGTCAGGATGTCGTAGCTAAATGGCAACGGGGCACCTTC
TTTAACCGTTAAGTCCAGGGTTTGAGTACCTTCATACGGCTTACCAATGCCTTCACCTTCGATCACGAAC
TTGTGCCCGTTCACAGCGCCCTCCATGCGCAGTTTAATTTTCATTTCGGGCTTGATGACCGACATATGAT
TAATCTCCTACTTGACTTTATGAGTTGGGAGCTCCTTTTGCAATCCCACAGTTAACATTATATCTATCAC
TGATAGGGATGTCTGTCTATCACTGATAGGGATATTCCTGCTTTTTTGTTAAGAATTCCTTTGTTCGTTT
CAATGAAGGCGAAACGCCCCTGTTGACCCGATTCATCCATTTCAATT
