>Addgene plasmid #81136 | pEZ11 | addgene partial sequence | sequence record 158742 | M13pUC-Rev 5'-AGCGGATAACAATTTCACACAGG-3'
GCCAAGCTATTTAGGTGACACTATAGAATACTCAAGCTATGAGGTGACTGCCGCACTCAATGTTCAACCA
GATCTAGTGATTATTTCGGGGTTAGCAGCCGATGCGGGCAACCTGGTGAAGCAACTGCGAGAATTAGGTT
ACAACGGCATTATTGTTGGGGGGAACGGCTTAAATACTTCTAATATTTTCCCCGTCTGCCAAGCAAAATG
TGATGGGGTGTTGGTGGCCCAAGCCTACAGTGCCGAGTTAGATAATGAGATTAACCGCGCGTTTCGGGAC
GCCTATTTTCAACAAAACCAAAAAGAGCCGCCCCAATTTAGTGCCCAGGCTTTTACGGCGATCCAAGTTT
TTGTTGAAGCCCTCAGCAGCCTCGATGAAAAAACGCCCTTAGAAACTCTTGCTCTACCGGACTTGCGACG
ACAACTGCGGGACGAAATTTTTGCAGGTACCTACGTCACGCCTTTGGGTGAAATTTCCTTCACAGAGGAA
GGGGAAATTGTCCAGAAGGAATTTTTTGTGGCCCAAATTGAAATGGATGAATCGGGTCAACAGGGGCGTT
TCGCCTTCATTGAAACGAACAAAGGAATTCTTAACAAAAAAGCAGGAATATCCCTATCAGTGATAGACAG
ACATCCCTATCAGTGATAGATATAATGTTAACTGTGGGATTGCAAAAGGAGCTCCCAACTCATAAAGTCA
AGTAGGAGATTAATCATATGTCGGTCATCAAGCCCGAAATGAAAATTAAACTGCGCATGGAGGGCGCTGT
GAACGGGCACAAGTTCGTGATCGAAGGTGAAGGCATTGGTAAGCCGTATGAAGGTACTCAAACCCTGGAC
TTAACGGTTAAAGAAGGTGCC
